Addgene plasmid #212166: pLSU1/t35s[TMV]:mNeonGreen-I{PIV-198}:NosT
Purpose: This binary vector expresses mNeonGreen containing the PIV intron (198bp into the gene) with the truncated 35sCAMV promoter and the tomato mosaic virus UTR
Depositing lab: Wayne Curtis. Depositing organization: Pennsylvania State University.
Backbone
  Vector backbone: pLSU1
  Vector type: Plant Expression
Growth in bacteria
  Bacterial resistance: Kanamycin, 50 μg/mL
  Growth temperature: 37°C
  Growth strain: DH5alpha
  Copy number: High Copy
Gene/Insert
  Gene/Insert name: Tomato codon optimized version of mNeonGreen-I{PIV-198}
  Species: Synthetic
  Insert size (bp): 900
  Mutation: mNeonGreen codon-optimized for tomato and PIV intron added at bp 198, eliminates expression in Agrobacterium
  Promoter: truncated 35sCaMV
  Cloning method: Restriction Enzyme; 5′ cloning site Unknown (unknown if destroyed)
Terms and licenses: Academic/Nonprofit Terms; Industry Terms: Not Available to Industry
How to cite: pLSU1/t35s[TMV]:mNeonGreen-I{PIV-198}:NosT was a gift from Wayne Curtis (Addgene plasmid # 212166 ; http://n2t.net/addgene:212166 ; RRID:Addgene_212166)
