[The description below was written by a language model from this plasmid's Addgene catalogue record and pLannotate feature annotations shown in this document.]
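Description:
pLSU1/t35s[TMV]:mNeonGreen-I{PIV-198}:NosT is a compact (about 6.1 kb) plant-expression binary vector built on the pLSU1 backbone and intended for Agrobacterium-mediated delivery of a fluorescent reporter into plant cells. It carries two replication systems: a high-copy ColE1/pUC-type origin for propagation in E. coli, and the pVS1 oriV with its RepA replication and StaA stability proteins for stable maintenance in Agrobacterium. Bacterial selection is by kanamycin through an aph(3')-Ia gene on the backbone. An octopine-type left border T-DNA repeat is annotated just upstream of the expression cassette. No right border and no plant selectable marker appear in the feature table, so the record does not show either.

The payload is a synthetic, tomato codon-optimised mNeonGreen coding sequence of roughly 900 bp, which the automated annotation did not label as a CDS. It is driven by a truncated CaMV 35S promoter, detected as 35S enhancer sequence plus the minimal 35S core. This is followed by a viral 5' leader that acts as a translational enhancer and is annotated as the tobacco mosaic virus Ω element, although the catalogue text calls it a tomato mosaic virus UTR. The nopaline synthase terminator supplies the polyadenylation signal.

The coding sequence is interrupted 198 bp in by the PIV intron, annotated as the modified second intron of the potato ST-LS1 gene. Because bacteria cannot splice it out, functional mNeonGreen is not made in Agrobacterium and fluorescence arises only after transfer to and expression in plant cells. This makes the construct suited to reporting genuine plant expression in transient or stable transformation experiments without a background signal from the bacteria.
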