Features (pLannotate 1.2.2; 11 found; start..end, strand, type, name):
      1..195     +  rep_origin     pVS1 oriV: origin of replication for the Pseudomonas plasmid pVS1 (Heeb et al., 2000)
    362..385     +  misc_feature   LB T-DNA repeat: left border repeat from octopine Ach5 T-DNA
    398..668     +  promoter       35SPPDK promoter (fragment): hybrid promoter consisting of the cauliflower mosaic virus 35S enhancer fused to the maize C4PPDK basal promoter (Yoo et al., 2007)
    667..713     +  promoter       minimal CaMV 35S promoter: minimal 35S promoter from cauliflower mosaic virus
    744..797     +  misc_feature   TMV Ω: translational enhancer from the tobacco mosaic virus 5'-leader sequence (Gallie et al., 1988)
   1021..1209    +  intron         IV2 intron: modified second intron of the potato ST-LS1 gene (Vancanneyt et al., 1990)
   1729..1981    +  terminator     NOS terminator: nopaline synthase terminator and poly(A) signal
   2168..2983    +  CDS            KanR: aminoglycoside phosphotransferase; aph(3')-Ia; confers resistance to kanamycin in bacteria or G418 (Geneticin®) in eukaryotes
   3069..3657    +  rep_origin     ori: high-copy-number ColE1/pMB1/pBR322/pUC origin of replication
   3899..4528    +  CDS            pVS1 StaA: stability protein from the Pseudomonas plasmid pVS1 (Heeb et al., 2000)
   4957..6030    +  CDS            pVS1 RepA: replication protein from the Pseudomonas plasmid pVS1 (Heeb et al., 2000)
>Addgene plasmid #212166 | pLSU1/t35s[TMV]:mNeonGreen-I{PIV-198}:NosT | addgene full sequence | sequence record 422670 | Addgene NGS Result
TGTGGATAGCACGTACATTGGGAACCCAAAGCCGTACATTGGGAACCGGAACCCGTACATTGGGAACCCA
AAGCCGTACATTGGGAACCGGTCACACATGTAAGTGACTGATATAAAAGAGAAAAAAGGCGATTTTTCCG
CCTAAAACTCTTTAAAACTTATTAAAACTCTTAAAACCCGCCTGGCCTGTGCATAACTGTCTGGCCAGCG
CACAGCCGAAGAGCTGCAAAAAGCGCCTACCCTTCGGTCGCTGCGCTCCCTACGCCCCGCCGCTTCGCGT
CGGCCTATCGCGGCCGCTGGCCGCTCAAAAATGGCTGGCCTACGGCCAGGCAATCTGCTAGCGCGCGGAC
AAGCTAGGATTGGCAGGATATATTCAGTTGTAAATGATATCGCATGCGGAAACCTCCTCGGATTCCATTG
CCCAGCTATCTGTCACTTTATTGAGAAGATAGTGGAAAAGGAAGGTGGCTCCTACAAATGCCATCATTGC
GATAAAGGAAAGGCCATCGTTGAAGATGCCTCTGCCGACAGTGGTCCCAAAGATGGACCCCCACCCACGA
GGAGCATCGTGGAAAAAGAAGACGTTCCAACCACGTCTTCAAAGCAAGTGGATTGATGTGATATCTCCAC
TGACGTAAGGGATGACGCACAATCCCACTATCCTTCGCAAGACCCTTCCTCTATATAAGGAAGTTCATTT
CATTTGGAGAGGACACGCTCGAGTATAAGAGCTCATTTTTACAACAATTACCAACAACAACAAACAACAA
ACAACATTACAATTACATTTACAATTATCGATACATCGAGGGTACCGAATTCATGGTTTCCAAAGGTGAG
GAAGATAATATGGCTAGTTTACCTGCCACACATGAGCTACACATATTCGGCAGCATAAACGGTGTAGATT
TTGATATGGTTGGACAAGGGACAGGTAATCCTAATGATGGATATGAGGAGTTGAACCTCAAATCTACCAA
GGGGGACCTTCAATTCTCCCCATGGATCCTAGTCCCTCACGTAAGTTTCTGCTTCTACCTTTGATATATA
TATAATAATTATCATTAATTAGTAGTAATATAATATTTCAAATATTTTTTTCAAAATAAAAGAATGTAGT
ATATAGCAATTGCTTTTCTGTAGTTTATAAGTGTGTATATTTTAATTTATAACTTTTCTAATATATGACC
AAAATTTGTTGATGTGCAGATTGGATACGGCTTCCACCAGTACTTACCATACCCAGATGGAATGTCCCCT
TTCCAAGCAGCCATGGTTGACGGTTCCGGGTACCAGGTACATAGGACAATGCAATTTGAGGACGGGGCTT
CTCTGACTGTGAATTACCGATATACCTATGAAGGCAGTCACATAAAGGGCGAAGCACAAGTGAAGGGCAC
CGGATTTCCTGCCGACGGGCCTGTAATGACTAATAGCTTGACCGCCGCAGATTGGTGCAGGTCAAAAAAG
ACCTACCCAAATGACAAGACAATAATCTCTACATTTAAGTGGAGCTACACTACAGGGAATGGTAAACGAT
ATAGATCAACTGCTAGAACCACATATACCTTCGCTAAACCTATGGCAGCCAATTATCTGAAGAACCAGCC
CATGTATGTGTTCCGAAAGACTGAACTCAAGCATAGCAAAACCGAACTCAACTTCAAAGAGTGGCAAAAG
GCTTTCACTGACGTGATGGGAATGGACGAGTTATATAAGTAACTGCAGGATCGTTCAAACATTTGGCAAT
AAAGTTTCTTAAGATTGAATCCTGTTGCCGGTCTTGCGATGATTATCATATAATTTCTGTTGAATTACGT
TAAGCATGTAATAATTAACATGTAATGCATGACGTTATTTATGAGATGGGTTTTTATGATTAGAGTCCCG
CAATTATACATTTAATACGCGATAGAAAACAAAATATAGCGCGCAAACTAGGATAAATTATCGCGCGCGG
TGTCATCTATGTTACTAGATCGGGGAGCTCTGGCAGGATATATGCGGTTGTAATTCATTTTTATTGTCTA
AATTTCTGTATTTGTTTGTTTGCAATTAGATCCACGTTGTGTCTCAAAATCTCTGATGTTACATTGCACA
AGATAAAAATATATCATCATGAACAATAAAACTGTCTGCTTACATAAACAGTAATACAAGGGGTGTTATG
AGCCATATTCAACGGGAAACGTCTTGTTCGAGGCCGCGATTAAATTCCAACATGGATGCTGATTTATATG
GGTATAAATGGGCTCGCGATAATGTCGGGCAATCAGGTGCGACAATCTACCGATTGTATGGGAAGCCCGA
TGCGCCAGAGTTGTTTCTGAAACATGGCAAAGGTAGCGTTGCCAATGATGTTACAGATGAGATGGTCAGA
CTAAACTGGCTGACGGAATTTATGCCTCTTCCGACCATCAAGCATTTTATCCGTACTCCTGATGATGCAT
GGTTACTCACCACTGCGATCCCAGGGAAAACAGCATTCCAGGTATTAGAAGAATATCCTGATTCAGGTGA
AAATATTGTTGATGCGCTGGCAGTGTTCCTGCGCCGGTTGCATTCGATTCCTGTTTGTAATTGTCCTTTT
AACAGCGATCGCGTATTTCGTCTCGCTCAGGCGCAATCACGAATGAATAACGGTTTGGTTGATGCGAGTG
ATTTTGATGACGAGCGTAATGGCTGGCCTGTTGAACAAGTCTGGAAAGAAATGCATAAACTTTTGCCATT
CTCACCGGATTCAGTCGTCACTCATGGTGATTTCTCACTTGATAACCTTATTTTTGACGAGGGGAAATTA
ATAGGTTGTATTGATGTTGGACGAGTCGGAATCGCAGACCGATACCAGGATCTTGCCATCCTATGGAACT
GCCTCGGTGAGTTTTCTCCTTCATTACAGAAACGGCTTTTTCAAAAATATGGTATTGATAATCCTGATAT
GAATAAATTGCAGTTTCATTTGATGCTCGATGAGTTTTTCTAATCAGAATTGGTTAATTGGTTGTAACAC
TGGCAGAGCATTACGCTGACTTGACGGGACGGCGGCTTTGTTGAATCAATTGATCTTCTTGAAATCCTTT
TTTTCTGCGCGTAATCTGCTGCTTGCAAACAAAAAAACCACCGCTACCAGCGGTGGTTTGTTTGCCGGAT
CAAGAGCTACCAACTCTTTTTCCGAAGGTAACTGGCTTCAGCAGAGCGCAGATACCAAATACTGTTCTTC
TAGTGTAGCCGTAGTTAGGCCACCACTTCAAGAACTCTGTAGCACCGCCTACATACCTCGCTCTGCTAAT
CCTGTTACCAGTGGCTGCTGCCAGTGGCGATAAGTCGTGTCTTACCGGGTTGGACTCAAGACGATAGTTA
CCGGATAAGGCGCAGCGGTCGGGCTGAACGGGGGGTTCGTGCACACAGCCCAGCTTGGAGCGAACGACCT
ACACCGAACTGAGATACCTACAGCGTGAGCTATGAGAAAGCGCCACGCTTCCCGAAGGGAGAAAGGCGGA
CAGGTATCCGGTAAGCGGCAGGGTCGGAACAGGAGAGCGCACGAGGGAGCTTCCAGGGGGAAACGCCTGG
TATCTTTATAGTCCTGTCGGGTTTCGCCACCTCTGACTTGAGCGTCGATTTTTGTGATGCTCGTCAGGGG
GGCGGAGCCTATGGAAAAACGCCAGCAACGCGGCCTTTTTACGGTTCCTGGCCTTTTGCTGGCCTTTTGC
TCACATGTTCTTTCCTGCGTTATCCCCTGATTCTGTGGATAACCGTATTACCGCCTTTGAGTGATCTCTG
AAGAAACCGAGCGCCGCCGTCTAAAAAGGTGATGTGTATTTGAGTAAAACAGCTTGCGTCATGCGGTCGC
TGCGTATATGATGCGATGAGTAAATAAACAAATACGCAAGGGGAACGCATGAAGGTTATCGCTGTACTTA
ACCAGAAAGGCGGGTCAGGCAAGACGACCATCGCAACCCATCTAGCCCGCGCCCTGCAACTCGCCGGGGC
CGATGTTCTGTTAGTCGATTCCGATCCCCAGGGCAGTGCCCGCGATTGGGCGGCCGTGCGGGAAGATCAA
CCGCTAACCGTTGTCGGCATCGACCGCCCGACGATTGACCGCGACGTGAAGGCCATCGGCCGGCGCGACT
TCGTAGTGATCGACGGAGCGCCCCAGGCGGCGGACTTGGCTGTGTCCGCGATCAAGGCAGCCGACTTCGT
GCTGATTCCGGTGCAGCCAAGCCCTTACGACATATGGGCCACCGCCGACCTGGTGGAGCTGGTTAAGCAG
CGCATTGAGGTCACGGATGGAAGGCTACAAGCGGCCTTTGTCGTGTCGCGGGCGATCAAAGGCACGCGCA
TCGGCGGTGAGGTTGCCGAGGCGCTGGCCGGGTACGAGCTGCCCATTCTTGAGTCCCGTATCACGCAGCG
CGTGAGCTACCCAGGCACTGCCGCCGCCGGCACAACCGTTCTTGAATCAGAACCCGAGGGCGACGCTGCC
CGCGAGGTCCAGGCGCTGGCCGCTGAAATTAAATCAAAACTCATTTGAGTTAATGAGGTAAAGAGAAAAT
GAGCAAAAGCACAAACACGCTAAGTGCCGGCCGTCCGAGCGCACGCAGCAGCAAGGCTGCAACGTTGGCC
AGCCTGGCAGACACGCCAGCCATGAAGCGGGTCAACTTTCAGTTGCCGGCGGAGGATCACACCAAGCTGA
AGATGTACGCGGTACGCCAAGGCAAGACCATTACCGAGCTGCTATCTGAATACATCGCGCAGCTACCAGA
GTAAATGAGCAAATGAATAAATGAGTAGATGAATTTTAGCGGCTAAAGGAGGCGGCATGGAAAATCAAGA
ACAACCAGGCACCGACGCCGTGGAATGCCCCATGTGTGGAGGAACGGGCGGTTGGCCAGGCGTAAGCGGC
TGGGTTGTCTGCCGGCCCTGCAATGGCACTGGAACCCCCAAGCCCGAGGAATCGGCGTGAGCGGTCGCAA
ACCATCCGGCCCGGTACAAATCGGCGCGGCGCTGGGTGATGACCTGGTGGAGAAGTTGAAGGCCGCGCAG
GCCGCCCAGCGGCAACGCATCGAGGCAGAAGCACGCCCCGGTGAATCGTGGCAAGCGGCCGCTGATCGAA
TCCGCAAAGAATCCCGGCAACCGCCGGCAGCCGGTGCGCCGTCGATTAGGAAGCCGCCCAAGGGCGACGA
GCAACCAGATTTTTTCGTTCCGATGCTCTATGACGTGGGCACCCGCGATAGTCGCAGCATCATGGACGTG
GCCGTTTTCCGTCTGTCGAAGCGTGACCGACGAGCTGGCGAGGTGATCCGCTACGAGCTTCCAGACGGGC
ACGTAGAGGTTTCCGCAGGGCCGGCCGGCATGGCCAGTGTGTGGGATTACGACCTGGTACTGATGGCGGT
TTCCCATCTAACCGAATCCATGAACCGATACCGGGAAGGGAAGGGAGACAAGCCCGGCCGCGTGTTCCGT
CCACACGTTGCGGACGTACTCAAGTTCTGCCGGCGAGCCGATGGCGGAAAGCAGAAAGACGACCTGGTAG
AAACCTGCATTCGGTTAAACACCACGCACGTTGCCATGCAGCGTACGAAGAAGGCCAAGAACGGCCGCCT
GGTGACGGTATCCGAGGGTGAAGCCTTGATTAGCCGCTACAAGATCGTAAAGAGCGAAACCGGGCGGCCG
GAGTACATCGAGATCGAGCTAGTTGATTGGATGTACCGCGAGATCACAGAAGGCAAGAACCCGGACGTGC
TGACGGTTCACCCCGATTACTTTTTGATCGATCCCGGCATCGGCCGTTTTCTCTACCGCCTGGCACGCCG
CGCCGCAGGCAAGGCAGAAGCCAGATGGTTGTTCAAGACGATCTACGAACGCAGTGGCAGCGCCGGAGAG
TTCAAGAAGTTCTGTTTCACCGTGCGCAAGCTGATCGGGTCAAATGACCTGCCGGAGTACGATTTGAAGG
AGGAGGCGGGGCAGGCTGGCCCGATCCTAGTCATGCGCTACCGCAACCTGATCGAGGGCGAAGCATCCGC
CGGTTCCTAATGTACGGAGCAGATGCTAGGGCAAATTGCCCTAGCAGGGGAAAAAGGTCGAAAAGATCTC
TTTCC
